>Addgene plasmid #143287 | TFORF1519 | addgene full sequence | sequence record 396143 | Addgene NGS Result
TTAATGTAGTCTTATGCAATACTCTTGTAGTCTTGCAACATGGTAACGATGAGTTAGCAACATGCCTTAC
AAGGAGAGAAAAAGCACCGTGCATGCCGATTGGTGGAAGTAAGGTGGTACGATCGTGCCTTATTAGGAAG
GCAACAGACGGGTCTGACATGGATTGGACGAACCACTGAATTGCCGCATTGCAGAGATATTGTATTTAAG
TGCCTAGCTCGATACATAAACGGGTCTCTCTGGTTAGACCAGATCTGAGCCTGGGAGCTCTCTGGCTAAC
TAGGGAACCCACTGCTTAAGCCTCAATAAAGCTTGCCTTGAGTGCTTCAAGTAGTGTGTGCCCGTCTGTT
GTGTGACTCTGGTAACTAGAGATCCCTCAGACCCTTTTAGTCAGTGTGGAAAATCTCTAGCAGTGGCGCC
CGAACAGGGACTTGAAAGCGAAAGGGAAACCAGAGGAGCTCTCTCGACGCAGGACTCGGCTTGCTGAAGC
GCGCACGGCAAGAGGCGAGGGGCGGCGACTGGTGAGTACGCCAAAAATTTTGACTAGCGGAGGCTAGAAG
GAGAGAGATGGGTGCGAGAGCGTCAGTATTAAGCGGGGGAGAATTAGATCGCGATGGGAAAAAATTCGGT
TAAGGCCAGGGGGAAAGAAAAAATATAAATTAAAACATATAGTATGGGCAAGCAGGGAGCTAGAACGATT
CGCAGTTAATCCTGGCCTGTTAGAAACATCAGAAGGCTGTAGACAAATACTGGGACAGCTACAACCATCC
CTTCAGACAGGATCAGAAGAACTTAGATCATTATATAATACAGTAGCAACCCTCTATTGTGTGCATCAAA
GGATAGAGATAAAAGACACCAAGGAAGCTTTAGACAAGATAGAGGAAGAGCAAAACAAAAGTAAGACCAC
CGCACAGCAAGCGGCCGCTGATCTTCAGACCTGGAGGAGGAGATATGAGGGACAATTGGAGAAGTGAATT
ATATAAATATAAAGTAGTAAAAATTGAACCATTAGGAGTAGCACCCACCAAGGCAAAGAGAAGAGTGGTG
CAGAGAGAAAAAAGAGCAGTGGGAATAGGAGCTTTGTTCCTTGGGTTCTTGGGAGCAGCAGGAAGCACTA
TGGGCGCAGCGTCAATGACGCTGACGGTACAGGCCAGACAATTATTGTCTGGTATAGTGCAGCAGCAGAA
CAATTTGCTGAGGGCTATTGAGGCGCAACAGCATCTGTTGCAACTCACAGTCTGGGGCATCAAGCAGCTC
CAGGCAAGAATCCTGGCTGTGGAAAGATACCTAAAGGATCAACAGCTCCTGGGGATTTGGGGTTGCTCTG
GAAAACTCATTTGCACCACTGCTGTGCCTTGGAATGCTAGTTGGAGTAATAAATCTCTGGAACAGATTTG
GAATCACACGACCTGGATGGAGTGGGACAGAGAAATTAACAATTACACAAGCTTAATACACTCCTTAATT
GAAGAATCGCAAAACCAGCAAGAAAAGAATGAACAAGAATTATTGGAATTAGATAAATGGGCAAGTTTGT
GGAATTGGTTTAACATAACAAATTGGCTGTGGTATATAAAATTATTCATAATGATAGTAGGAGGCTTGGT
AGGTTTAAGAATAGTTTTTGCTGTACTTTCTATAGTGAATAGAGTTAGGCAGGGATATTCACCATTATCG
TTTCAGACCCACCTCCCAACCCCGAGGGGACCCATGCATTGCATCTCAATTAGTCAGCAACCAGGTGTGG
AAAGTCCCCAGGCTCCCCAGCAGGCAGAAGTATGCAAAGCATGCGTCTCAATTAGTCAGCAACCATAGTC
CCGCCCCTAACTCCGCCCATCCCGCCCCTAACTCCGCCCAGTTCCGCCCATTCTCCGCCCCATGGCTGAC
TAATTTTTTTTATTTATGCAGAGGCCGAGGCCGCCTCGGCCTCTGAGCTATTCCAGAAGTAGTGAGGAGG
CTTTTTTGGAGGCCTAGGCTTTTGCAAAAAGCTTTCTAGAGGTACCACCGGAGCTTACCATGACCGAGTA
CAAGCCCACGGTGCGCCTCGCCACCCGCGACGACGTCCCCAGGGCCGTACGCACCCTCGCCGCCGCGTTC
GCCGACTACCCCGCCACGCGCCACACCGTCGATCCGGACCGCCACATCGAGCGGGTCACCGAGCTGCAAG
AACTCTTCCTCACGCGCGTCGGGCTCGACATCGGCAAGGTGTGGGTCGCGGACGACGGCGCCGCCGTGGC
GGTCTGGACCACGCCGGAGAGCGTCGAAGCGGGGGCGGTGTTCGCCGAGATCGGCCCGCGCATGGCCGAG
TTGAGCGGTTCCCGGCTGGCCGCGCAGCAACAGATGGAAGGCCTCCTGGCGCCGCACCGGCCCAAGGAGC
CCGCGTGGTTCCTGGCCACCGTCGGCGTCTCGCCCGACCACCAGGGCAAGGGTCTGGGCAGCGCCGTCGT
GCTCCCCGGAGTGGAGGCGGCCGAGCGCGCCGGGGTGCCCGCCTTCCTGGAGACCTCCGCGCCCCGCAAC
CTCCCCTTCTACGAGCGGCTCGGCTTCACCGTCACCGCCGACGTCGAGGTGCCCGAAGGACCGCGCACCT
GGTGCATGACCCGCAAGCCCGGTGCCAGTTAACGAATTCTAGATCTTGAGACAAATGGCAGTATTCATCC
ACAATTTTAAAAGAAAAGGGGGGATTGGGGGGTACAGTGCAGGGGAAAGAATAGTAGACATAATAGCAAC
AGACATACAAACTAAAGAATTACAAAAACAAATTACAAAAATTCAAAATTTTCGGGTTTATTACAGGGAC
AGCAGAGATCCACTTTGGCGCCGGCTCGAGGCCTGCAGGTGCAAAGATGGATAAAGTTTTAAACAGAGAG
GAATCTTTGCAGCTAATGGACCTTCTAGGTCTTGAAAGGAGTGGGAATTGGCTCCGGTGCCCGTCAGTGG
GCAGAGCGCACATCGCCCACAGTCCCCGAGAAGTTGGGGGGAGGGGTCGGCAATTGAACCGGTGCCTAGA
GAAGGTGGCGCGGGGTAAACTGGGAAAGTGATGTCGTGTACTGGCTCCGCCTTTTTCCCGAGGGTGGGGG
AGAACCGTATATAAGTGCAGTAGTCGCCGTGAACGTTCTTTTTCGCAACGGGTTTGCCGCCAGAACACAG
GTAAGTGCCGTGTGTGGTTCCCGCGGGCCTGGCCTCTTTACGGGTTATGGCCCTTGCGTGCCTTGAATTA
CTTCCACCTGGCTGCAGTACGTGATTCTTGATCCCGAGCTTCGGGTTGGAAGTGGGTGGGAGAGTTCGAG
GCCTTGCGCTTAAGGAGCCCCTTCGCCTCGTGCTTGAGTTGAGGCCTGGCCTGGGCGCTGGGGCCGCCGC
GTGCGAATCTGGTGGCACCTTCGCGCCTGTCTCGCTGCTTTCGATAAGTCTCTAGCCATTTAAAATTTTT
GATGACCTGCTGCGACGCTTTTTTTCTGGCAAGATAGTCTTGTAAATGCGGGCCAAGATCTGCACACTGG
TATTTCGGTTTTTGGGGCCGCGGGCGGCGACGGGGCCCGTGCGTCCCAGCGCACATGTTCGGCGAGGCGG
GGCCTGCGAGCGCGGCCACCGAGAATCGGACGGGGGTAGTCTCAAGCTGGCCGGCCTGCTCTGGTGCCTG
GCCTCGCGCCGCCGTGTATCGCCCCGCCCTGGGCGGCAAGGCTGGCCCGGTCGGCACCAGTTGCGTGAGC
GGAAAGATGGCCGCTTCCCGGCCCTGCTGCAGGGAGCTCAAAATGGAGGACGCGGCGCTCGGGAGAGCGG
GCGGGTGAGTCACCCACACAAAGGAAAAGGGCCTTTCCGTCCTCAGCCGTCGCTTCATGTGACTCCACGG
AGTACCGGGCGCCGTCCAGGCACCTCGATTAGTTCTCGAGCTTTTGGAGTACGTCGTCTTTAGGTTGGGG
GGAGGGGTTTTATGCGATGGAGTTTCCCCACACTGAGTGGGTGGAGACTGAAGTTAGGCCAGCTTGGCAC
TTGATGTAATTCTCCTTGGAATTTGCCCTTTTTGAGTTTGGATCTTGGTTCATTCTCAAGCCTCAGACAG
TGGTTCAAAGTTTTTTTCTTCCATTTCAGGTGTCGTGAGGCTAGCACCGCCACCATGAACCTGCCAAGAG
CTGAGCGCCTTCGCTCCACACCGCAGCGCAGCCTCCGGGACTCCGATGGGGAAGACGGTAAAATCGATGT
CCTGGGAGAGGAGGAAGATGAAGACGAGGTGGAAGACGAGGAGGAGGCGGCGAGCCAGCAGTTCCTAGAG
CAGTCGCTCCAGCCGGGGCTGCAGGTGGCCCGGTGGGGCGGGGTTGCGCTTCCCCGAGAGCACATCGAGG
GCGGCGGCGGCCCGAGCGACCCCTCAGAGTTTGGCACCAAGTTCAGGGCACCGCCAAGGTCTGCGGCGGC
CTCTGAAGATGCCCGGCAGCCGGCAAAGCCCCCCTACTCGTACATCGCGCTCATCACCATGGCCATCCTG
CAAAACCCGCACAAGCGCCTCACGCTCAGCGGCATCTGCGCCTTCATTAGTGGCCGCTTCCCCTACTACC
GCCGCAAGTTCCCCGCCTGGCAGAACAGCATCCGCCACAACCTCTCGCTGAACGACTGCTTCGTTAAGAT
CCCCCGCGAGCCGGGCCACCCAGGCAAGGGCAACTACTGGAGCCTGGACCCCGCCTCCCAAGACATGTTC
GACAATGGCAGCTTTCTCCGGCGTAGGAAGCGTTTCAAGCGCCACCAACTGACCCCGGGAGCCCACCTGC
CCCACCCCTTCCCTCTACCTGCTGCACACGCCGCCCTGCACAACCCCCACCCAGGCCCTCTGCTTGGGGC
CCCTGCCCCGCCGCAGCCAGTCCCGGGGGCCTACCCCAACACCGCCCCCGGGAGACGCCCTTACGCTCTG
CTGCACCCGCATCCTCTTCGCTACCTACTGCTCTCGGCCCCCGTCTATGCCGGGGCACCGAAGAAAGCAG
AAGGCGCGGCCCTGGCGACCCCGGCACCCTTCCCGTGCTGCAGCCCTCACTTGGTCCTCAGCCTTGGGAG
GAGGGCAAGGGTCTGGCGTCGCCACCGGGAGGCGGATGCATCTCTTTCAGCATTGAGAGTATTATGCAAG
GGGTCAGGGGAGCGGGTACAGGGGCTGCGCAGAGTTTGTCCCCGACCGCGTGGAGCTACTGCCACCTGCT
CCAGCGACCATCAAGCCTGTTGCATCCCCAGACCGCTGCCCCTTTGCTGCAAGTGTCCGCCGCCGCCGCT
GCTCGGACAATTTTGCAGCAATAGCAGCAGCATCAGGAGGAGGACTGCGCCAACGGCTGCGCTCCCACCA
AGGGCGCGGTGCTGGGCGGGCACCTGTCGGCCTCGTCGGCCCTGCTAGTAATGAACTAGTCCGTAACTTG
AAAGTATTTCGATTTCTTGGCTTTATATATCTTGTGGAAAGGACGACAGGATTCCTAACACGAGCACCGA
ACGCGTTAAGTCGACAATCAACCTCTGGATTACAAAATTTGTGAAAGATTGACTGGTATTCTTAACTATG
TTGCTCCTTTTACGCTATGTGGATACGCTGCTTTAATGCCTTTGTATCATGCTATTGCTTCCCGTATGGC
TTTCATTTTCTCCTCCTTGTATAAATCCTGGTTGCTGTCTCTTTATGAGGAGTTGTGGCCCGTTGTCAGG
CAACGTGGCGTGGTGTGCACTGTGTTTGCTGACGCAACCCCCACTGGTTGGGGCATTGCCACCACCTGTC
AGCTCCTTTCCGGGACTTTCGCTTTCCCCCTCCCTATTGCCACGGCGGAACTCATCGCCGCCTGCCTTGC
CCGCTGCTGGACAGGGGCTCGGCTGTTGGGCACTGACAATTCCGTGGTGTTGTCGGGGAAATCATCGTCC
TTTCCTTGGCTGCTCGCCTGTGTTGCCACCTGGATTCTGCGCGGGACGTCCTTCTGCTACGTCCCTTCGG
CCCTCAATCCAGCGGACCTTCCTTCCCGCGGCCTGCTGCCGGCTCTGCGGCCTCTTCCGCGTCTTCGCCT
TCGCCCTCAGACGAGTCGGATCTCCCTTTGGGCCGCCTCCCCGCGTCGACTTTAAGACCAATGACTTACA
AGGCAGCTGTAGATCTTAGCCACTTTTTAAAAGAAAAGGGGGGACTGGAAGGGCTAATTCACTCCCAACG
AAGACAAGATCTGCTTTTTGCTTGTACTGGGTCTCTCTGGTTAGACCAGATCTGAGCCTGGGAGCTCTCT
GGCTAACTAGGGAACCCACTGCTTAAGCCTCAATAAAGCTTGCCTTGAGTGCTTCAAGTAGTGTGTGCCC
GTCTGTTGTGTGACTCTGGTAACTAGAGATCCCTCAGACCCTTTTAGTCAGTGTGGAAAATCTCTAGCAG
TACGTATAGTAGTTCATGTCATCTTATTATTCAGTATTTATAACTTGCAAAGAAATGAATATCAGAGAGT
GAGAGGAACTTGTTTATTGCAGCTTATAATGGTTACAAATAAAGCAATAGCATCACAAATTTCACAAATA
AAGCATTTTTTTCACTGCATTCTAGTTGTGGTTTGTCCAAACTCATCAATGTATCTTATCATGTCTGGCT
CTAGCTATCCCGCCCCTAACTCCGCCCATCCCGCCCCTAACTCCGCCCAGTTCCGCCCATTCTCCGCCCC
ATGGCTGACTAATTTTTTTTATTTATGCAGAGGCCGAGGCCGCCTCGGCCTCTGAGCTATTCCAGAAGTA
GTGAGGAGGCTTTTTTGGAGGCCTAGGGACGTACCCAATTCGCCCTATAGTGAGTCGTATTACGCGCGCT
CACTGGCCGTCGTTTTACAACGTCGTGACTGGGAAAACCCTGGCGTTACCCAACTTAATCGCCTTGCAGC
ACATCCCCCTTTCGCCAGCTGGCGTAATAGCGAAGAGGCCCGCACCGATCGCCCTTCCCAACAGTTGCGC
AGCCTGAATGGCGAATGGG
[124 nt withheld, positions 6950-7073]
C
[91 nt withheld, positions 7075-7165]
A
[49 nt withheld, positions 7167-7215]
CCTTTGACGTTGGAGTCCACGTTCTTT
[37 nt withheld, positions 7243-7279]
ACCCTATCTCGGTCTATTCTTTTGATTTATAAGGGATTTTGCCGATTTCGGCCTATTGGTTAAAAAATGA
GCTGATTTAACAAAAATTTAACGCGAATTTTAACAAAATATTAACGCTTACAATTTAGGTGGCACTTTTC
GGGGAAATGTGCGCGGAACCCCTATTTGTTTATTTTTCTAAATACATTCAAATATGTATCCGCTCATGAG
ACAATAACCCTGATAAATGCTTCAATAATATTGAAAAAGGAAGAGTATGAGTATTCAACATTTCCGTGTC
GCCCTTATTCCCTTTTTTGCGGCATTTTGCCTTCCTGTTTTTGCTCACCCAGAAACGCTGGTGAAAGTAA
AAGATGCTGAAGATCAGTTGGGTGCACGAGTGGGTTACATCGAACTGGATCTCAACAGCGGTAAGATCCT
TGAGAGTTTTCGCCCCGAAGAACGTTTTCCAATGATGAGCACTTTTAAAGTTCTGCTATGTGGCGCGGTA
TTATCCCGTATTGACGCCGGGCAAGAGCAACTCGGTCGCCGCATACACTATTCTCAGAATGACTTGGTTG
AGTACTCACCAGTCACAGAAAAGCATCTTACGGATGGCATGACAGTAAGAGAATTATGCAGTGCTGCCAT
AACCATGAGTGATAACACTGCGGCCAACTTACTTCTGACAACGATCGGAGGACCGAAGGAGCTAACCGCT
TTTTTGCACAACATGGGGGATCATGTAACTCGCCTTGATCGTTGGGAACCGGAGCTGAATGAAGCCATAC
CAAACGACGAGCGTGACACCACGATGCCTGTAGCAATGGCAACAACGTTGCGCAAACTATTAACTGGCGA
ACTACTTACTCTAGCTTCCCGGCAACAATTAATAGACTGGATGGAGGCGGATAAAGTTGCAGGACCACTT
CTGCGCTCGGCCCTTCCGGCTGGCTGGTTTATTGCTGATAAATCTGGAGCCGGTGAGCGTGGGTCTCGCG
GTATCATTGCAGCACTGGGGCCAGATGGTAAGCCCTCCCGTATCGTAGTTATCTACACGACGGGGAGTCA
GGCAACTATGGATGAACGAAATAGACAGATCGCTGAGATAGGTGCCTCACTGATTAAGCATTGGTAACTG
TCAGACCAAGTTTACTCATATATACTTTAGATTGATTTAAAACTTCATTTTTAATTTAAAAGGATCTAGG
TGAAGATCCTTTTTGATAATCTCATGACCAAAATCCCTTAACGTGAGTTTTCGTTCCACTGAGCGTCAGA
CCCCGTAGAAAAGATCAAAGGATCTTCTTGAGATCCTTTTTTTCTGCGCGTAATCTGCTGCTTGCAAACA
AAAAAACCACCGCTACCAGCGGTGGTTTGTTTGCCGGATCAAGAGCTACCAACTCTTTTTCCGAAGGTAA
CTGGCTTCAGCAGAGCGCAGATACCAAATACTGTTCTTCTAGTGTAGCCGTAGTTAGGCCACCACTTCAA
GAACTCTGTAGCACCGCCTACATACCTCGCTCTGCTAATCCTGTTACCAGTGGCTGCTGCCAGTGGCGAT
AAGTCGTGTCTTACCGGGTTGGACTCAAGACGATAGTTACCGGATAAGGCGCAGCGGTCGGGCTGAACGG
GGGGTTCGTGCACACAGCCCAGCTTGGAGCGAACGACCTACACCGAACTGAGATACCTACAGCGTGAGCT
ATGAGAAAGCGCCACGCTTCCCGAAGGGAGAAAGGCGGACAGGTATCCGGTAAGCGGCAGGGTCGGAACA
GGAGAGCGCACGAGGGAGCTTCCAGGGGGAAACGCCTGGTATCTTTATAGTCCTGTCGGGTTTCGCCACC
TCTGACTTGAGCGTCGATTTTTGTGATGCTCGTCAGGGGGGCGGAGCCTATGGAAAAACGCCAGCAACGC
GGCCTTTTTACGGTTCCTGGCCTTTTGCTGGCCTTTTGCTCACATGTTCTTTCCTGCGTTATCCCCTGAT
TCTGTGGATAACCGTATTACCGCCTTTGAGTGAGCTGATACCGCTCGCCGCAGCCGAACGACCGAGCGCA
GCGAGTCAGTGAGCGAGGAAGCGGAAGAGCGCCCAATACGCAAACCGCCTCTCCCCGCGCGTTGGCCGAT
TCATTAATGCAGCTGGCACGACAGGTTTCCCGACTGGAAAGCGGGCAGTGAGCGCAACGCAATTAATGTG
AGTTAGCTCACTCATTAGGCACCCCAGGCTTTACACTTTATGCTTCCGGCTCGTATGTTGTGTGGAATTG
TGAGCGGATAACAATTTCACACAGGAAACAGCTATGACCATGATTACGCCAAGCGCGCAATTAACCCTCA
CTAAAGGGAACAAAAGCTGGAGCTGCAAGC
Features (pLannotate 1.2.2; 31 found; start..end, strand, type, name):
      5..231     +  promoter       RSV promoter: Rous sarcoma virus enhancer/promoter
    232..412     +  LTR            5' LTR (truncated): truncated 5' long terminal repeat (LTR) from HIV-1
    459..584     +  misc_feature   HIV-1 Ψ: packaging signal of human immunodeficiency virus type 1
    568..931     +  CDS            HIV-1 gag (fragment): gag protein from human immunodeficiency virus 1; gag
   1077..1310    +  misc_feature   RRE: The Rev response element (RRE) of HIV-1 allows for Rev-dependent mRNA export from the nucleus to the cytoplasm.
   1687..1713    +  CDS            Rev (fragment): human immunodeficiency virus 1 (HIV-1) Rev protein; rev; enhances nuclear export of unspliced and incompletely spliced viral mRNAs
   1720..1743    +  promoter       SV40 promoter (fragment): SV40 early promoter
   1744..1815    +  promoter       SV40 promoter (fragment): SV40 enhancer and early promoter
   1839..1974    +  rep_origin     SV40 ori: SV40 origin of replication
   2020..2616    +  CDS            PuroR (fragment): puromycin N-acetyltransferase; pac from Streptomyces; confers resistance to puromycin
   2665..2782    +  misc_feature   cPPT/CTS: central polypurine tract and central termination sequence of HIV-1
   2847..2913    +  CDS            small t antigen (fragment): SV40 (simian virus 40) small t antigen
   2920..4098    +  promoter       EF-1α promoter: strong constitutive promoter for human elongation factor EF-1α
   4115..5365    +  CDS            FOXD4L6: FX4L6_HUMAN - Experimental evidence at protein level: Swiss-Prot protein existence level 1. From Homo sapiens (Human).
   5381..5434    +  promoter       U6 promoter (fragment): RNA polymerase III promoter for human U6 snRNA
   5476..6064    +  misc_feature   WPRE: woodchuck hepatitis virus posttranscriptional regulatory element
   6115..6134    +  misc_feature   cPPT/CTS (fragment): central polypurine tract and central termination sequence of HIV-1
   6136..6369    +  LTR            3' LTR (ΔU3): self-inactivating 3' long terminal repeat (LTR) from HIV-1
   6447..6568    +  polyA_signal   SV40 poly(A) signal: SV40 polyadenylation signal
   6608..6743    +  rep_origin     SV40 ori: SV40 origin of replication
   6764..6782    -  promoter       T7 promoter: promoter for bacteriophage T7 RNA polymerase
   6790..6945    +  CDS            lacZα (fragment): LacZα fragment of β-galactosidase; lacZ fragment
   6950..7378    +  rep_origin     f1 ori (sequence partly withheld): f1 bacteriophage origin of replication; arrow indicates direction of (+) strand synthesis
   7431..7535    +  promoter       AmpR promoter: bla
   7536..8396    +  CDS            AmpR: β-lactamase; bla; confers resistance to ampicillin, carbenicillin, and related antibiotics
   8567..9155    +  rep_origin     ori: high-copy-number ColE1/pMB1/pBR322/pUC origin of replication
   9338..9430    +  CDS            lacI (fragment): lac repressor; lacI; The lac repressor binds to the lac operator to inhibit transcription in E. coli. This inhibition can be relieved by adding lactose or isopropyl-β-D-thiogalactopyranoside (IPTG).
   9443..9464    +  protein_bind   CAP binding site: CAP binding activates transcription in the presence of cAMP. E. coli catabolite activator protein
   9479..9509    +  promoter       lac promoter: promoter for the E. coli lac operon
   9517..9533    +  protein_bind   lac operator: The lac repressor binds to the lac operator to inhibit transcription in E. coli. This inhibition can be relieved by adding lactose or isopropyl-β-D-thiogalactopyranoside (IPTG). lac repressor encoded by lacI
   9578..9596    +  promoter       T3 promoter: promoter for bacteriophage T3 RNA polymerase
