[The description below was written by a language model from this plasmid's Addgene catalogue record and pLannotate feature annotations shown in this document.]
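Description:
TFORF1519 is a third-generation-style, self-inactivating lentiviral expression plasmid built on the pLX_TRC317 backbone and carrying the human forkhead transcription factor FOXD4L6 as its open reading frame. It is one member of a large barcoded transcription factor ORF collection. In bacteria it is maintained through a high-copy ColE1/pUC-type origin with ampicillin selection from the bla gene. An f1 origin and remnants of a lac/lacZα cloning region flanked by T3 and T7 promoters also sit in the backbone. The depositor notes that the plasmid can recombine during propagation, which is common for LTR-containing vectors.

The viral genome is transcribed from an RSV promoter fused to a truncated HIV-1 5' LTR. It includes the Ψ packaging signal with a partial gag sequence, the Rev response element for nuclear export of the full-length RNA, and a cPPT/CTS. It ends in a ΔU3 3' LTR followed by an SV40 polyadenylation signal. Two expression units lie between the LTRs. An SV40 early promoter drives puromycin N-acetyltransferase, which allows selection of transduced mammalian cells. A full-length EF-1α promoter drives the FOXD4L6 coding sequence, with a WPRE downstream to enhance transcript stability and expression.

According to the record, each construct in the collection carries a unique 24-bp barcode, although the feature table does not annotate it. The barcode may lie in the short stretch between the ORF and the WPRE, where only a small U6-like fragment is flagged. The barcode lets the overexpressed factor be identified by sequencing in pooled screens, such as screens of directed cell differentiation.
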