Addgene plasmid #143287: TFORF1519
Purpose: Lentiviral vector for overexpressing transcription factor ORFs with unique 24-bp barcodes. Barcodes facilitate identification of transcription factors in pooled screens.
Depositing lab: Feng Zhang. Depositing organization: Broad Institute. Publication: A transcription factor atlas of directed differentiation. Joung J, Ma S, Tay T, Geiger-Schuller KR, Kirchgatterer PC, Verdine VK, Guo B, Arias-Garcia MA, Allen WE, Singh A, Kuksenko O, Abudayyeh OO, Gootenberg JS, Fu Z, Macrae RK, Buenrostro JD, Regev A, Zhang F. Cell. 2023 Jan 5;186(1):209-229.e26. doi: 10.1016/j.cell.2022.11.026. PubMed 36608654.
Backbone
  Vector backbone: pLX_TRC317
  Backbone manufacturer: Broad Institute Genetic Perturbation Platform
  Backbone size w/o insert (bp): 8264
  Vector type: Mammalian Expression, Lentiviral
  Selectable markers: Puromycin
Growth in bacteria
  Bacterial resistance: Ampicillin, 100 μg/mL
  Growth temperature: 37°C
  Growth strain: NEB Stable
  Copy number: High Copy
Gene/Insert
  Gene/Insert name: FOXD4L6
  Species: H. sapiens (human)
  Insert size (bp): 1355
  Entrez Gene: FOXD4L6
  Promoter: EF1a
  Cloning method: Unknown
  Sequencing primers: 5′ GGGTGGAGACTGAAGTTAGGCCAG; 3′ CACATAGCGTAAAAGGAGCAACATAG
Terms and licenses: Academic/Nonprofit Terms; Industry Terms: Not Available to Industry
Depositor comments: NM_001085476,ENST00000622588 . The transcription factor ORF portion of this plasmid was synthesized by Genewiz. Please test multiple small colonies in case of plasmid recombination. To make this collection available in a timely manner, a portion of this collection was not fully sequenced by Addgene. If an Addgene verified full plasmid sequence is not available, please contact us prior to placing an order to request the full sequence.
How to cite: TFORF1519 was a gift from Feng Zhang (Addgene plasmid # 143287 ; http://n2t.net/addgene:143287 ; RRID:Addgene_143287)
