>Addgene plasmid #143287 | TFORF1519 | depositor partial sequence | sequence record 281999 | Insert
ACCGCCACCATGAACCTGCCAAGAGCTGAGCGCCTTCGCTCCACACCGCAGCGCAGCCTCCGGGACTCCG
ATGGGGAAGACGGTAAAATCGATGTCCTGGGAGAGGAGGAAGATGAAGACGAGGTGGAAGACGAGGAGGA
GGCGGCGAGCCAGCAGTTCCTAGAGCAGTCGCTCCAGCCGGGGCTGCAGGTGGCCCGGTGGGGCGGGGTT
GCGCTTCCCCGAGAGCACATCGAGGGCGGCGGCGGCCCGAGCGACCCCTCAGAGTTTGGCACCAAGTTCA
GGGCACCGCCAAGGTCTGCGGCGGCCTCTGAAGATGCCCGGCAGCCGGCAAAGCCCCCCTACTCGTACAT
CGCGCTCATCACCATGGCCATCCTGCAAAACCCGCACAAGCGCCTCACGCTCAGCGGCATCTGCGCCTTC
ATTAGTGGCCGCTTCCCCTACTACCGCCGCAAGTTCCCCGCCTGGCAGAACAGCATCCGCCACAACCTCT
CGCTGAACGACTGCTTCGTTAAGATCCCCCGCGAGCCGGGCCACCCAGGCAAGGGCAACTACTGGAGCCT
GGACCCCGCCTCCCAAGACATGTTCGACAATGGCAGCTTTCTCCGGCGTAGGAAGCGTTTCAAGCGCCAC
CAACTGACCCCGGGAGCCCACCTGCCCCACCCCTTCCCTCTACCTGCTGCACACGCCGCCCTGCACAACC
CCCACCCAGGCCCTCTGCTTGGGGCCCCTGCCCCGCCGCAGCCAGTCCCGGGGGCCTACCCCAACACCGC
CCCCGGGAGACGCCCTTACGCTCTGCTGCACCCGCATCCTCTTCGCTACCTACTGCTCTCGGCCCCCGTC
TATGCCGGGGCACCGAAGAAAGCAGAAGGCGCGGCCCTGGCGACCCCGGCACCCTTCCCGTGCTGCAGCC
CTCACTTGGTCCTCAGCCTTGGGAGGAGGGCAAGGGTCTGGCGTCGCCACCGGGAGGCGGATGCATCTCT
TTCAGCATTGAGAGTATTATGCAAGGGGTCAGGGGAGCGGGTACAGGGGCTGCGCAGAGTTTGTCCCCGA
CCGCGTGGAGCTACTGCCACCTGCTCCAGCGACCATCAAGCCTGTTGCATCCCCAGACCGCTGCCCCTTT
GCTGCAAGTGTCCGCCGCCGCCGCTGCTCGGACAATTTTGCAGCAATAGCAGCAGCATCAGGAGGAGGAC
TGCGCCAACGGCTGCGCTCCCACCAAGGGCGCGGTGCTGGGCGGGCACCTGTCGGCCTCGTCGGCCCTGC
TAGTAATGAACTAGTCCGTAACTTGAAAGTATTTCGATTTCTTGGCTTTATATATCTTGTGGAAAGGACG
ACAGGATTCCTAACACGAGCACCGA
