>Addgene plasmid #143287 | TFORF1519 | depositor partial sequence | sequence record 282000 | Barcode
CAGGATTCCTAACACGAGCACCGA
